>Addgene plasmid #24084 | pcDNA Set9 wt | addgene full sequence | sequence record 457368 | Addgene NGS Result
CAGCCATGGGGCGGAGAATGGGCGGAACTGGGCGGAGTTAGGGGCGGGATGGGCGGAGTTAGGGGCGGGA
CTATGGTTGCTGACTAATTGAGATGCATGCTTTGCATACTTCTGCCTGCTGGGGAGCCTGGGGACTTTCC
ACACCTGGTTGCTGACTAATTGAGATGCATGCTTTGCATACTTCTGCCTGCTGGGGAGCCTGGGGACTTT
CCACACCCTAACTGACACACATTCCACAGAATTAATTCGCGTTAAATTTTTGTTAAATCAGCTCATTTTT
TAACCAATAGGCCGAAATCGGCAAAATCCCTTATAAATCAAAAGAATAGACCGAGATAGGGT
[37 nt withheld, positions 343-379]
AAAGAACGTGGACTCCAACGTCAAAGG
[49 nt withheld, positions 407-455]
T
[91 nt withheld, positions 457-547]
G
[124 nt withheld, positions 549-672]
GGGGATACCCCCTAGAGCCCCAGCTGGTTCTTTCCGCCTCAGAAGCCATAGAGCCCACCGCATCCCCAGC
ATGCCTGCTATTGTCTTCCCAATCCTCCCCCTTGCTGTCCTGCCCCACCCCACCCCCCAGAATAGAATGA
CACCTACTCAGACAATGCGATGCAATTTCCTCATTTTATTAGGAAAGGACAGTGGGAGTGGCACCTTCCA
GGGTCAAGGAAGGCACGGGGGAGGGGCAAACAACAGATGGCTGGCAACTAGAAGGCACAGTCGAGGCTGA
TCAGCGGTTTAAACTTAAGCTTGGTACCGAGCTCGGATCCACTAGTCCAGTGTGGTGGAATTCTGCAGAT
ATCCAGCACAGTGGCGGCCGCAAGCTTACTTGTCATCGTCGTCCTTGTAGTCTCCAGGACCCTTTTGCTG
GGTGGCCTGGAAGGCCTTCAGCTCCACCTGGTACCACTCAGGGGCTTCAGGCCCACTCTTCCCGGGGGGG
CTGTGGTCATAGCCATAGGCAACGGTGAGCTCTTCATCGGCCTCCACTGCTCTCAGGGTGCGGATGCATT
TGATGGGCCCAAAACGGGGGTGGACAAACATATCGTAGATGCAGTTTGGAGTGAAGGAGTGATTTGCCTT
GTGTCCCAAGGAGGCACAGTACTTGGATACGTGGTTATAGGGCTCAGGCACATCAATGACCGTTTCTTCA
TCAAGGGAGAGGGTGTTCCCATTAAGGGCCCAGTCCCTGCTGTCAACCTCTTGGTGTGTAATTCGAACTC
CATTATAAAAAGACATAACAGTATTAGGTCCCACAGCTACCTTTGAAAAAAGTCCTTCTCCAGCACTGGA
AATAAGAGATTCAGCAACATAAACCCTTTCTGATTCATAAGGATCTGGAAGAAGAGCATTGGTAGAAATG
CAAGATGAAGTCGACTTATC
[234 nt withheld, positions 1603-1836]
ACGAATGTTATCTTTATACTGCCCCTTGAAGATCAGTCTCCCATCTGTGTCATATTCCTGGGCTGGACCG
TTCAGCTCTCCGTCTACATACGTGCCCTGGAGAACTCCCCCATCTTCGTAAGTGTAAACTCCCTGGCCCT
GCAAGGCATCATCCACATAATACCCCTCCAGGGTGCTGCCATCAAAGAAGAAGAACTTCCCCCGTCCGTT
CTTTTCTCCGTGAACAAAGTTCCCCTCAAATCTGTCTGTGGAGGAGTAGGTGACTGTGCAGAACCCGTGC
GGTAATCCGTCATCGTCCAGGTGCCCTTCCACCGCCTCCTCCACCATCTCGTCGTCGCTATCCATATGGC
TGCCGCGCGGCACCAGGCCGCTGCTGTGATGATGATGATGATGGCTGCTGCCCATGGTATATCTCCTTCT
TAAAGTTAAACAAAATTATTTCTAGAGGGCCCGTTTAAACGCTAGCCAGCTTGGGTCTCCCTATAGTGAG
TCGTATTAATTTCGATAAGCCAGTAAGCAGTGGGTTCTCTAGTTAGCCAGAGAGCTCTGCTTATATAGAC
CTCCCACCGTACACGCCTACCGCCCATTTGCGTCAATGGGGCGGAGTTGTTACGACATTTTGGAAAGTCC
CGTTGATTTTGGTGCCAAAACAAACTCCCATTGACGTCAATGGGGTGGAGACTTGGAAATCCCCGTGAGT
CAAACCGCTATCCACGCCCATTGATGTACTGCCAAAACCGCATCACCATGGTAATAGCGATGACTAATAC
GTAGATGTACTGCCAAGTAGGAAAGTCCCATAAGGTCATGTACTGGGCATAATGCCAGGCGGGCCATTTA
CCGTCATTGACGTCAATAGGGGGCGTACTTGGCATATGATACACTTGATGTACTGCCAAGTGGGCAGTTT
ACCGTAAATACTCCACCCATTGACGTCAATGGAAAGTCCCTATTGGCGTTACTATGGGAACATACGTCAT
TATTGACGTCAATGGGCGGGGGTCGTTGGGCGGTCAGCCAGGCGGGCCATTTACCGTAAGTTATGTAACG
CGGAACTCCATATATGGGCTATGAACTAATGACCCCGTAATTGATTACTATTAATAACTAGTCAATAATC
AATGTCAACGCGTATATCTGGCCCGTACATCGCGAAGCAGCGCAAAACGCCTAACCCTAAGCAGATTCTT
CATGCAATTGTCGGTCAAGCCTTGCCTTGTTGTAGCTTAAATTTTGCTCGCGCACTACTCAGCGACCTCC
AACACACAAGCAGGGAGCAGATACTGGCTTAACTATGCGGCATCAGAGCAGATTGTACTGAGAGTGCACC
ATAGGGGATCGGGAGATCTCCCGATCCGTCGACGTCAGGTGGCACTTTTCGGGGAAATGTGCGCGGAACC
CCTATTTGTTTATTTTTCTAAATACATTCAAATATGTATCCGCTCATGAGACAATAACCCTGATAAATGC
TTCAATAATATTGAAAAAGGAAGAGTATGAGTATTCAACATTTCCGTGTCGCCCTTATTCCCTTTTTTGC
GGCATTTTGCCTTCCTGTTTTTGCTCACCCAGAAACGCTGGTGAAAGTAAAAGATGCTGAAGATCAGTTG
GGTGCACGAGTGGGTTACATCGAACTGGATCTCAACAGCGGTAAGATCCTTGAGAGTTTTCGCCCCGAAG
AACGTTTTCCAATGATGAGCACTTTTAAAGTTCTGCTATGTGGCGCGGTATTATCCCGTATTGACGCCGG
GCAAGAGCAACTCGGTCGCCGCATACACTATTCTCAGAATGACTTGGTTGAGTACTCACCAGTCACAGAA
AAGCATCTTACGGATGGCATGACAGTAAGAGAATTATGCAGTGCTGCCATAACCATGAGTGATAACACTG
CGGCCAACTTACTTCTGACAACGATCGGAGGACCGAAGGAGCTAACCGCTTTTTTGCACAACATGGGGGA
TCATGTAACTCGCCTTGATCGTTGGGAACCGGAGCTGAATGAAGCCATACCAAACGACGAGCGTGACACC
ACGATGCCTGTAGCAATGGCAACAACGTTGCGCAAACTATTAACTGGCGAACTACTTACTCTAGCTTCCC
GGCAACAATTAATAGACTGGATGGAGGCGGATAAAGTTGCAGGACCACTTCTGCGCTCGGCCCTTCCGGC
TGGCTGGTTTATTGCTGATAAATCTGGAGCCGGTGAGCGTGGGTCTCGCGGTATCATTGCAGCACTGGGG
CCAGATGGTAAGCCCTCCCGTATCGTAGTTATCTACACGACGGGGAGTCAGGCAACTATGGATGAACGAA
ATAGACAGATCGCTGAGATAGGTGCCTCACTGATTAAGCATTGGTAACTGTCAGACCAAGTTTACTCATA
TATACTTTAGATTGATTTAAAACTTCATTTTTAATTTAAAAGGATCTAGGTGAAGATCCTTTTTGATAAT
CTCATGACCAAAATCCCTTAACGTGAGTTTTCGTTCCACTGAGCGTCAGACCCCGTAGAAAAGATCAAAG
GATCTTCTTGAGATCCTTTTTTTCTGCGCGTAATCTGCTGCTTGCAAACAAAAAAACCACCGCTACCAGC
GGTGGTTTGTTTGCCGGATCAAGAGCTACCAACTCTTTTTCCGAAGGTAACTGGCTTCAGCAGAGCGCAG
ATACCAAATACTGTTCTTCTAGTGTAGCCGTAGTTAGGCCACCACTTCAAGAACTCTGTAGCACCGCCTA
CATACCTCGCTCTGCTAATCCTGTTACCAGTGGCTGCTGCCAGTGGCGATAAGTCGTGTCTTACCGGGTT
GGACTCAAGACGATAGTTACCGGATAAGGCGCAGCGGTCGGGCTGAACGGGGGGTTCGTGCACACAGCCC
AGCTTGGAGCGAACGACCTACACCGAACTGAGATACCTACAGCGTGAGCTATGAGAAAGCGCCACGCTTC
CCGAAGGGAGAAAGGCGGACAGGTATCCGGTAAGCGGCAGGGTCGGAACAGGAGAGCGCACGAGGGAGCT
TCCAGGGGGAAACGCCTGGTATCTTTATAGTCCTGTCGGGTTTCGCCACCTCTGACTTGAGCGTCGATTT
TTGTGATGCTCGTCAGGGGGGCGGAGCCTATGGAAAAACGCCAGCAACGCGGCCTTTTTACGGTTCCTGG
CCTTTTGCTGGCCTTTTGCTCACATGTTCTTTCCTGCGTTATCCCCTGATTCTGTGGATAACCGTATTAC
CGCCTTTGAGTGAGCTGATACCGCTCGCCGCAGCCGAACGACCGAGCGCAGCGAGTCAGTGAGCGAGGAA
GCGGAAGAGCGCCCAATACGCAAACCGCCTCTCCCCGCGCGTTGGCCGATTCATTAATGCAGCTGGCACG
ACAGGTTTCCCGACTGGAAAGCGGGCAGTGAGCGCAACGCAATTAATGTGAGTTAGCTCACTCATTAGGC
ACCCCAGGCTTTACACTTTATGCTTCCGGCTCGTATGTTGTGTGGAATTGTGAGCGGATAACAATTTCAC
ACAGGAAACAGCTATGACCATGATTACGCCAAGCTCTAGCTAGAGGTCGACGGTATACAGACATGATAAG
ATACATTGATGAGTTTGGACAAACCACAACTAGAATGCAGTGAAAAAAATGCTTTATTTGTGAAATTTGT
GATGCTATTGCTTTATTTGTAACCATTATAAGCTGCAATAAACAAGTTGGGGTGGGCGAAGAACTCCAGC
ATGAGATCCCCGCGCTGGAGGATCATCCAGCCGGCGTCCCGGAAAACGATTCCGAAGCCCAACCTTTCAT
AGAAGGCGGCGGTGGAATCGAAATCTCGTGATGGCAGGTTGGGCGTCGCTTGGTCGGTCATTTCGAACCC
CAGAGTCCCGCTCAGAAGAACTCGTCAAGAAGGCGATAGAAGGCGATGCGCTGCGAATCGGGAGCGGCGA
TACCGTAAAGCACGAGGAAGCGGTCAGCCCATTCGCCGCCAAGCTCTTCAGCAATATCACGGGTAGCCAA
CGCTATGTCCTGATAGCGGTCCGCCACACCCAGCCGGCCACAGTCGATGAATCCAGAAAAGCGGCCATTT
TCCACCATGATATTCGGCAAGCAGGCATCGCCATGGGTCACGACGAGATCCTCGCCGTCGGGCATGCGCG
CCTTGAGCCTGGCGAACAGTTCGGCTGGCGCGAGCCCCTGATGCTCTTCGTCCAGATCATCCTGATCGAC
AAGACCGGCTTCCATCCGAGTACGTGCTCGCTCGATGCGATGTTTCGCTTGGTGGTCGAATGGGCAGGTA
GCCGGATCAAGCGTATGCAGCCGCCGCATTGCATCAGCCATGATGGATACTTTCTCGGCAGGAGCAAGGT
GAGATGACAGGAGATCCTGCCCCGGCACTTCGCCCAATAGCAGCCAGTCCCTTCCCGCTTCAGTGACAAC
GTCGAGCACAGCTGCGCAAGGAACGCCCGTCGTGGCCAGCCACGATAGCCGCGCTGCCTCGTCCTGCAGT
TCATTCAGGGCACCGGACAGGTCGGTCTTGACAAAAAGAACCGGGCGCCCCTGCGCTGACAGCCGGAACA
CGGCGGCATCAGAGCAGCCGATTGTCTGTTGTGCCCAGTCATAGCCGAATAGCCTCTCCACCCAAGCGGC
CGGAGAACCTGCGTGCAATCCATCTTGTTCAATCATGCGAAACGATCCTCATCCTGTCTCTTGATCAGAT
CCGAAAATGGATATACAAGCTCCCGGGAGCTTTTTGCAAAAGCCTAGGCCTCCAAAAAAGCCTCCTCACT
ACTTCTGGAATAGCTCAGAGGCAGAGGCGGCCTCGGCCTCTGCATAAATAAAAAAAATTAGT
Features (pLannotate 1.2.2; 24 found; start..end, strand, type, name):
    244..672     -  rep_origin     f1 ori (sequence partly withheld): f1 bacteriophage origin of replication; arrow indicates direction of (+) strand synthesis
    693..714     -  promoter       SV40 promoter (fragment): SV40 enhancer and early promoter
    718..942     -  polyA_signal   bGH poly(A) signal: bovine growth hormone polyadenylation signal
   1051..1071    -  CDS            FLAG (fragment): FLAG® epitope tag, followed by an enterokinase cleavage site
   1084..2181    -  CDS            SETD7 (sequence partly withheld): SETD7_HUMAN - Also known as KIAA1717, KMT7, SET7, SET9. Experimental evidence at protein level: Swiss-Prot protein existence level 1. Histone methyltransferase that specifically monomethylates 'Lys-4' of histone H3. H3 'Lys-4' methylation represents a specific tag for epigenetic transcriptional activation. Plays a central role in the transcriptional activation of genes such as collagenase or insulin. Recruited by IPF1/PDX-1 to the insulin promoter, leading to activate transcription. Has also methyltransferase activity toward non-histone proteins such as p53/TP53, TAF10, and possibly TAF7 by re
   2185..2202    -  CDS            thrombin site: thrombin recognition and cleavage site
   2213..2229    -  CDS            capTEV™ (fragment): composite tag for in vivo biotinylation, TEV protease cleavage, and 6xHis tagging
   2248..2270    -  RBS            RBS: efficient ribosome binding site from bacteriophage T7 gene 10 (Olins and Rangwala, 1989)
   2316..2334    -  promoter       T7 promoter: promoter for bacteriophage T7 RNA polymerase
   2350..2383    -  LTR            5' LTR (truncated) (fragment): truncated 5' long terminal repeat (LTR) from HIV-1
   2379..2582    -  promoter       CMV promoter: human cytomegalovirus (CMV) immediate early promoter
   2583..2962    -  enhancer       CMV enhancer: human cytomegalovirus immediate early enhancer
   3117..3169    +  misc_feature   bom (fragment): basis of mobility region from pBR322
   3228..3332    +  promoter       AmpR promoter: bla
   3333..4193    +  CDS            AmpR: β-lactamase; bla; confers resistance to ampicillin, carbenicillin, and related antibiotics
   4364..4952    +  rep_origin     ori: high-copy-number ColE1/pMB1/pBR322/pUC origin of replication
   5135..5227    +  CDS            lacI (fragment): lac repressor; lacI; The lac repressor binds to the lac operator to inhibit transcription in E. coli. This inhibition can be relieved by adding lactose or isopropyl-β-D-thiogalactopyranoside (IPTG).
   5240..5261    +  protein_bind   CAP binding site: CAP binding activates transcription in the presence of cAMP. E. coli catabolite activator protein
   5276..5306    +  promoter       lac promoter: promoter for the E. coli lac operon
   5314..5330    +  protein_bind   lac operator: The lac repressor binds to the lac operator to inhibit transcription in E. coli. This inhibition can be relieved by adding lactose or isopropyl-β-D-thiogalactopyranoside (IPTG). lac repressor encoded by lacI
   5403..5524    -  polyA_signal   SV40 poly(A) signal: SV40 polyadenylation signal
   5519..5677    -  CDS            ble (fragment): BLE_KLEPN - Experimental evidence at protein level: Swiss-Prot protein existence level 1. Binding protein with a strong affinity to the bleomycin family of antibiotics. Binds to CL990; an antimitotic-antibiotic compound. From Klebsiella pneumoniae.
   5701..6492    -  CDS            neo: KKA2_KLEPN - Also known as kan, nptII. Experimental evidence at protein level: Swiss-Prot protein existence level 1. Resistance to kanamycin, neomycin, paromomycin, ribostamycin, butirosin and gentamicin B. From Klebsiella pneumoniae.
   6559..230     -  promoter       SV40 promoter (across the origin): SV40 enhancer and early promoter
