[The description below was written by a language model from this plasmid's Addgene catalogue record and pLannotate feature annotations shown in this document.]
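Description:
pcDNA Set9 wt is a mammalian expression plasmid built on the pcDNA3.1 backbone that carries the wild-type human SETD7 coding sequence (also known as Set9, SET7/9 or KMT7), a lysine methyltransferase that monomethylates histone H3 at Lys-4 and also acts on non-histone substrates such as p53 and TAF10. In the 6,658-nt sequenced record, the open reading frame lies downstream of the human cytomegalovirus immediate-early enhancer and promoter and is terminated by the bovine growth hormone polyadenylation signal, giving strong constitutive transcription in transfected mammalian cells. A T7 promoter between the CMV promoter and the insert allows in vitro transcription and serves as a sequencing primer site. The catalogue lists a C-terminal FLAG tag, and a FLAG fragment is annotated just after the SETD7 coding sequence, allowing detection or immunoprecipitation of the protein.

The feature table also shows elements immediately upstream of the insert that the catalogue entry does not mention: a T7 gene 10 ribosome binding site, a short fragment resembling a His-containing tag, and a thrombin cleavage site. These suggest the insert may have been transferred together with leader sequence from a bacterial expression vector, though the record does not state this or confirm that these elements are translated in frame. The plasmid is propagated in E. coli through a high-copy ColE1/pUC-type origin with ampicillin resistance (bla), and an f1 origin is present for single-stranded DNA production. An SV40 early promoter drives a neomycin phosphotransferase gene with an SV40 poly(A) signal, which permits G418 selection of stable mammalian lines. The "wt" in the name implies use as the catalytically intact reference for studying Set9-dependent methylation and transcriptional effects in cells.
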