Addgene plasmid #24084: pcDNA Set9 wt
Depositing lab: Danny Reinberg. Depositing organization: NYU Grossman School of Medicine. Publication: Set9, a novel histone H3 methyltransferase that facilitates transcription by precluding histone tail modifications required for heterochromatin formation. Nishioka K, Chuikov S, Sarma K, Erdjument-Bromage H, Allis CD, Tempst P, Reinberg D. Genes Dev. 2002 Feb 15. 16(4):479-89. 10.1101/gad.967202 PubMed 11850410.
Backbone
  Vector backbone: pcDNA3.1
  Backbone size w/o insert (bp): 5400
  Vector type: Mammalian Expression
Growth in bacteria
  Bacterial resistance: Ampicillin, 100 μg/mL
  Growth temperature: 37°C
  Growth strain: DH5alpha
  Copy number: High Copy
Gene/Insert
  Gene/Insert name: Set9
  Species: H. sapiens (human)
  Entrez Gene: SETD7 (a.k.a. KMT7, SET7, SET7/9, SET9)
  Tag / fusion protein: FLAG (C terminal on insert)
  Cloning method: Restriction Enzyme; 5′ cloning site XbaI (not destroyed); 3′ cloning site HindIII (not destroyed)
  Sequencing primers: 5′ CMV-F, T7; 3′ SP6
Terms and licenses: Academic/Nonprofit Terms; Industry Terms: Not Available to Industry
How to cite: pcDNA Set9 wt was a gift from Danny Reinberg (Addgene plasmid # 24084 ; http://n2t.net/addgene:24084 ; RRID:Addgene_24084)
