>Addgene plasmid #24084 | pcDNA Set9 wt | addgene partial sequence | sequence record 29871 | 24084 with BGH-rev
CTTGGTACCGAGCTCGGATCCACTAGTCCAGTGTGGTGGAATTCTGCAGATATCCAGCACAGTGGCGGCC
GCAAGCTTACTTGTCATCGTCGTCCTTGTAGTCTCCAGGACCCTTTTGCTGGGTGGCCTGGAAGGCCTTC
AGCTCCACCTGGTACCACTCAGGGGCTTCAGGCCCACTCTTCCCGGGGGGGCTGTGGTCATAGCCATAGG
CAACGGTGAGCTCTTCATCGGCCTCCACTGCTCTCAGGGTGCGGATGCATTTGATGGGCCCAAAACGGGG
GTGGACAAACATATCGTAGATGCAGTTTGGAGTGAAGGAGTGATTTGCCTTGTGTCCCAAGGAGGCACAG
TACTTGGATACGTGGTTATAGGGCTCAGGCACATCAATGACCGTTTCTTCATCAAGGGAGAGGGTGTTCC
CATTAAGGGCCCAGTCCCTGCTGTCAACCTCTTGGTGTGTAATTCGAACTCCATTATAAAAAGACATAAC
AGTATTAGGTCCCACAGCTACCTTTGAAAAAAGTCCTTCTCCAGCACTGGAAATAAGAGATTCAGCAACA
TAAACCCTTTCTGATTCATAAGGATCTGGAAGAAGAGCATTGGTAGAAATGCAAGATGAAGTCGACTTAT
C
[65 nt withheld, positions 632-696]
